Addgene plasmid #48033: pICH83999
Purpose: (Empty Backbone)
Depositing lab: Sylvestre Marillonnet. Depositing organization: Leibniz Institute of Plant Biochemistry (IPB). Publication: A modular cloning system for standardized assembly of multigene constructs. Weber E, Engler C, Gruetzner R, Werner S, Marillonnet S. PLoS One. 2011 Feb 18;6(2):e16765. doi: 10.1371/journal.pone.0016765. PubMed 21364738.
Backbone
  Vector backbone: derived from pBIN19 and pUC19
  Backbone manufacturer: self-made
  Backbone size (bp): 4349
  Vector type: Unspecified
  Selectable markers: violacein synthetic operon
Growth in bacteria
  Bacterial resistance: Ampicillin, 100 μg/mL
  Growth temperature: 37°C
  Growth strain: DH10B
  Copy number: High Copy
Gene/Insert
  Gene/Insert name: None
Terms and licenses: Academic/Nonprofit Terms; Industry Terms: Not Available to Industry
Depositor comments: level 2 end linker
How to cite: pICH83999 was a gift from Sylvestre Marillonnet (Addgene plasmid # 48033 ; http://n2t.net/addgene:48033 ; RRID:Addgene_48033)
