[The description below was written by a language model from this plasmid's Addgene catalogue record and pLannotate feature annotations shown in this document.]
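Description:
pICH83999 is an empty-backbone module from a modular (MoClo-type) cloning system for standardized assembly of multigene constructs, described by the depositor as a level 2 end linker. Its backbone is a self-made hybrid derived from pBIN19 and pUC19, recorded as 4349 bp, while the full deposited sequence is about 11 kb. The difference is accounted for by a violacein synthetic operon. The backbone carries two replication systems: a high-copy ColE1/pUC origin for propagation in E. coli, and the broad-host-range IncP oriV with its initiator gene trfA, the pBIN19-type arrangement that normally permits maintenance in Agrobacterium. Bacterial selection is by ampicillin, through the β-lactamase gene and its native bla promoter. Nopaline-type right and left T-DNA border repeats are also annotated and flank the backbone region. The vector type is listed as unspecified.

No gene insert is recorded. The payload is the violacein operon, listed in the catalogue as the selectable marker. The feature table annotates vioA, vioB and vioC from Chromobacterium violaceum, enzymes that convert L-tryptophan through successive steps toward the purple pigment violacein. Unannotated gaps within the operon, notably between vioB and vioC, may hold further pathway genes, but the table does not identify them, nor any promoter driving the operon. A pigment cassette of this kind generally serves as a visual colony-colour marker, so clones that keep or lose it during assembly can be told apart by eye. In this system an end linker is expected to close a level 2 multigene assembly. The type IIS restriction sites and fusion overhangs that would define its exact position and compatibility do not appear in the record.
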