Features (pLannotate 1.2.2; 10 found; start..end, strand, type, name):
     50..74      +  misc_feature   RB T-DNA repeat: right border repeat from nopaline C58 T-DNA
    233..1378    -  CDS            trfA: TRFA_ECOLX - Experimental evidence at protein level: Swiss-Prot protein existence level 1. Also involved in plasmid copy number control, promoting intermolecular coupling of protein bound iterons at oriV, which inhibits replication initiation. From Escherichia coli.
   1714..2302    -  rep_origin     ori: high-copy-number ColE1/pMB1/pBR322/pUC origin of replication
   2473..3333    -  CDS            AmpR: β-lactamase; bla; confers resistance to ampicillin, carbenicillin, and related antibiotics
   3334..3438    -  promoter       AmpR promoter: bla
   3525..4156    -  rep_origin     oriV: incP origin of replication
   4248..4272    +  misc_feature   LB T-DNA repeat: left border repeat from nopaline C58 T-DNA
   4612..5853    +  CDS            vioA: VIOA_CHRVO - Experimental evidence at protein level: Swiss-Prot protein existence level 1. The enzyme generates the imine form of indole 3-pyruvate (IPA) from L-tryptophan (L-Trp), with concomitant two-electron reduction of O(2) to H(2)O(2). From Chromobacterium violaceum (strain ATCC 12472 / DSM 30191 / JCM 1249 / NBRC 12614 / NCIMB 9131 / NCTC 9757).
   5942..8959    +  CDS            vioB: VIOB_CHRVO - Experimental evidence at protein level: Swiss-Prot protein existence level 1. Catalyzes the hydrogen peroxide-dependent dimerization of two L-tryptophan-derived molecules (imine form of indole 3-pyruvate (IPA)), to form an uncharacterized product suggested to be indole-3-pyruvate imine dimer that can spontaneously convert into dichlorochromopyrrolate (CPA). The uncharacterized product is the substrate of VioE. From Chromobacterium violaceum (strain ATCC 12472 / DSM 30191 / JCM 1249 / NBRC 12614 / NCIMB 9131 / NCTC 9757).
   9589..10875   +  CDS            vioC: VIOC_CHRVO - Experimental evidence at protein level: Swiss-Prot protein existence level 1. Catalyzes the hydroxylation of the 16-position of protoviolaceinate and protodeoxyviolaceinate to form violacein and deoxyviolacein, respectively. From Chromobacterium violaceum (strain ATCC 12472 / DSM 30191 / JCM 1249 / NBRC 12614 / NCIMB 9131 / NCTC 9757).
>Addgene plasmid #48033 | pICH83999 | depositor full sequence | sequence record 69033 | Full Sequence
GTGGCGTCTCAGGGATTGTCTTCACGAAGTGGTTTAAACTATCAGTGTTTGACAGGATATATTGGCGGGT
AAACCTAAGAGAAAAGAGCGTTTATTAGAATAATCGGATATTTAAAAGGGCGTGAAAAGGTTTATCCGTT
CGTCCATTTGTATGTGCATGCCAACCACAGGGTTCCCCAGATCAGGCGCTGGCTGCTGAACCCCCAGCCG
GAACTGACCCCACAAGGCCCTAGCGTTTGCAATGCACCAGGTCATCATTGACCCAGGCGTGTTCCACCAG
GCCGCTGCCTCGCAACTCTTCGCAGGCTTCGCCGACCTGCTCGCGCCACTTCTTCACGCGGGTGGAATCC
GATCCGCACATGAGGCGGAAGGTTTCCAGCTTGAGCGGGTACGGCTCCCGGTGCGAGCTGAAATAGTCGA
ACATCCGTCGGGCCGTCGGCGACAGCTTGCGGTACTTCTCCCATATGAATTTCGTGTAGTGGTCGCCAGC
AAACAGCACGACGATTTCCTCGTCGATCAGGACCTGGCAACGGGACGTTTTCTTGCCACGGTCCAGGACG
CGGAAGCGGTGCAGCAGCGACACCGATTCCAGGTGCCCAACGCGGTCGGACGTGAAGCCCATCGCCGTCG
CCTGTAGGCGCGACAGGCATTCCTCGGCCTTCGTGTAATACCGGCCATTGATCGACCAGCCCAGGTCCTG
GCAAAGCTCGTAGAACGTGAAGGTGATCGGCTCGCCGATAGGGGTGCGCTTCGCGTACTCCAACACCTGC
TGCCACACCAGTTCGTCATCGTCGGCCCGCAGCTCGACGCCGGTGTAGGTGATCTTCACGTCCTTGTTGA
CGTGGAAAATGACCTTGTTTTGCAGCGCCTCGCGCGGGATTTTCTTGTTGCGCGTGGTGAACAGGGCAGA
GCGGGCCGTGTCGTTTGGCATCGCTCGCATCGTGTCCGGCCACGGCGCAATATCGAACAAGGAAAGCTGC
ATTTCCTTGATCTGCTGCTTCGTGTGTTTCAGCAACGCGGCCTGCTTGGCCTCGCTGACCTGTTTTGCCA
GGTCCTCGCCGGCGGTTTTTCGCTTCTTGGTCGTCATAGTTCCTCGCGTGTCGATGGTCATCGACTTCGC
CAAACCTGCCGCCTCCTGTTCAAGACGACGCGAACGCTCCACGGCGGCCGATGGCGCGGGCAGGGCAGGG
GGAGCCAGTTGCACGCTGTCGCGCTCGATCTTGGCCGTAGCTTGCTGGACCATCGAGCCGACGGACTGGA
AGGTTTCGCGGGGCGCACGCATGACGGTGCGGCTTGCGATGGTTTCGGCATCCTCGGCGGAAAACCCCGC
GTCGATCAGTTCTTGCCTGTATGCCTTCCGGTCAAACGTCCGATTCATTCACCCTCCTTGCGGGATTGCC
CCGACTCACGCCGGGGCAATGTGCCCTTATTCCTGATTTGACCCGCCTGGTGCCTTGGTGTCCAGATAAT
CCACCTTATCGGCAATGAAGTCGGTCCCGTAGACCGTCTGGCCGTCCTTCTCGTACTTGGTATTCCGAAT
CTTGCCCTGCACGAATACCAGCGACCCCTTGCCCAAATACTTGCCGTGGGCCTCGGCCTGAGAGCCAAAA
CACTTGATGCGGAAGAAGTCGGTGCGCTCCTGCTTGTCGCCGGCATCGTTGCGCCACATCTAGGATCTGC
CAGGAACCGTAAAAAGGCCGCGTTGCTGGCGTTTTTCCATAGGCTCCGCCCCCCTGACGAGCATCACAAA
AATCGACGCTCAAGTCAGAGGTGGCGAAACCCGACAGGACTATAAAGATACCAGGCGTTTCCCCCTGGAA
GCTCCCTCGTGCGCTCTCCTGTTCCGACCCTGCCGCTTACCGGATACCTGTCCGCCTTTCTCCCTTCGGG
AAGCGTGGCGCTTTCTCATAGCTCACGCTGTAGGTATCTCAGTTCGGTGTAGGTCGTTCGCTCCAAGCTG
GGCTGTGTGCACGAACCCCCCGTTCAGCCCGACCGCTGCGCCTTATCCGGTAACTATCGTCTTGAGTCCA
ACCCGGTAAGACACGACTTATCGCCACTGGCAGCAGCCACTGGTAACAGGATTAGCAGAGCGAGGTATGT
AGGCGGTGCTACAGAGTTCTTGAAGTGGTGGCCTAACTACGGCTACACTAGAAGGACAGTATTTGGTATC
TGCGCTCTGCTGAAGCCAGTTACCTTCGGAAAAAGAGTTGGTAGCTCTTGATCCGGCAAACAAACCACCG
CTGGTAGCGGTGGTTTTTTTGTTTGCAAGCAGCAGATTACGCGCAGAAAAAAAGGATCTCAAGAAGATCC
TTTGATCTTTTCTACGGGGTCTGACGCTCAGTGGAACGAAAACTCACGTTAAGGGATTTTGGTCATGAGA
TTATCAAAAAGGATCTTCACCTAGATCCTTTTAAATTAAAAATGAAGTTTTAAATCAATCTAAAGTATAT
ATGAGTAAACTTGGTCTGACAGTTACCAATGCTTAATCAGTGAGGCACCTATCTCAGCGATCTGTCTATT
TCGTTCATCCATAGTTGCCTGACTCCCCGTCGTGTAGATAACTACGATACGGGAGGGCTTACCATCTGGC
CCCAGTGCTGCAATGATACCGCGAGAACCACGCTCACCGGCTCCAGATTTATCAGCAATAAACCAGCCAG
CCGGAAGGGCCGAGCGCAGAAGTGGTCCTGCAACTTTATCCGCCTCCATCCAGTCTATTAATTGTTGCCG
GGAAGCTAGAGTAAGTAGTTCGCCAGTTAATAGTTTGCGCAACGTTGTTGCCATTGCTACAGGCATCGTG
GTGTCACGCTCGTCGTTTGGTATGGCTTCATTCAGCTCCGGTTCCCAACGATCAAGGCGAGTTACATGAT
CCCCCATGTTGTGCAAAAAAGCGGTTAGCTCCTTCGGTCCTCCGATCGTTGTCAGAAGTAAGTTGGCCGC
AGTGTTATCACTCATGGTTATGGCAGCACTGCATAATTCTCTTACTGTCATGCCATCCGTAAGATGCTTT
TCTGTGACTGGTGAGTACTCAACCAAGTCATTCTGAGAATAGTGTATGCGGCGACCGAGTTGCTCTTGCC
CGGCGTCAATACGGGATAATACCGCGCCACATAGCAGAACTTTAAAAGTGCTCATCATTGGAAAACGTTC
TTCGGGGCGAAAACTCTCAAGGATCTTACCGCTGTTGAGATCCAGTTCGATGTAACCCACTCGTGCACCC
AACTGATCTTCAGCATCTTTTACTTTCACCAGCGTTTCTGGGTGAGCAAAAACAGGAAGGCAAAATGCCG
CAAAAAAGGGAATAAGGGCGACACGGAAATGTTGAATACTCATACTCTTCCTTTTTCAATATTATTGAAG
CATTTATCAGGGTTATTGTCTCATGAGCGGATACATATTTGAATGTATTTAGAAAAATAAACAAATAGGG
GTTCCGCGCACGAATTGGCCAGCGCTGCCATTTTTGGGGTGAGGCCGTTCGCGGCCGAGGGGCGCAGCCC
CTGGGGGGATGGGAGGCCCGCGTTAGCGGGCCGGGAGGGTTCGAGAAGGGGGGGCACCCCCCTTCGGCGT
GCGCGGTCACGCGCACAGGGCGCAGCCCTGGTTAAAAACAAGGTTTATAAATATTGGTTTAAAAGCAGGT
TAAAAGACAGGTTAGCGGTGGCCGAAAAACGGGCGGAAACCCTTGCAAATGCTGGATTTTCTGCCTGTGG
ACAGCCCCTCAAATGTCAATAGGTGCGCCCCTCATCTGTCAGCACTCTGCCCCTCAAGTGTCAAGGATCG
CGCCCCTCATCTGTCAGTAGTCGCGCCCCTCAAGTGTCAATACCGCAGGGCACTTATCCCCAGGCTTGTC
CACATCATCTGTGGGAAACTCGCGTAAAATCAGGCGTTTTCGCCGATTTGCGAGGCTGGCCAGCTCCACG
TCGCCGGCCGAAATCGAGCCTGCCCCTCATCTGTCAACGCCGCGCCGGGTGAGTCGGCCCCTCAAGTGTC
AACGTCCGCCCCTCATCTGTCAGTGAGGGCCAAGTTTTCCGCGAGGTATCCACAACGCCGGCGGCCGCGG
TGTCTCGCACACGGCTTCGACGGCGTTTCTGGCGCGTTTGCAGGGCCATAGACGGCCGCCAGCCCAGCGG
CGAGGGCAACCAGCCCGGTGAGCGTCGCAAAGGAGATCCTGATCTGACTGATGGGCTGCCTGTATCGAGT
GGTGATTTTGTGCCGAGCTGCCGGTCGGGGAGCTGTTGGCTGGCTGGTGGCAGGATATATTGTGGTGTAA
ACAAATTGACGCTTAGACAACTTAATAACACATTGCGGACGTTTTTAATGTACTGGGGTGGATGCAGTGG
GCCCCACTCTGTGAAGACAACAGATGAGACGCCAGTGGTATGGGGTACCGCACGGTCTGCCAATCCGACG
GAGGTTTATGAATTTTCCACCTTTTCCACAAGCTCAACTAGTATTAACGATGTGGATTTAGCAAAAAAAA
CCTGTAACCCTAAATGTAAAATAACGGGTAAGCCTGCCAACCATGTTATGGCAGATTAAGCGTCTTTTTG
AAGGGCACCGCATCTTTCGCGTTGCCGTAAATGTATCCGTTTAGCAANVAGGADNNNNNNAATGAGCACG
TATTCTGACATTTGCATCGTTGGCGCCGGCATAGGAGGCTTGACTTGCGCCAACAACCTGATCGACGCCG
CCGCCGGCAGGAACCTGCGCATCCGCGTATTCGACCTGAATGCCACCGTAGGCGGCCGCATCCAGTCGCG
GAAAATAGATGGCGAGGAAATCGCCGAACTCGGCGCCGCCCGCTACTCGCCGCAGCTGCATCCGCATTTC
CAGCAACTCATGCAGGGCAGCGGCTTGCCGCATGCGGTCTACCCGTTCACCGAGGTCATCTCCCACGATA
GCGTGCTGGAGGAGCTGAAGGCAACGCTGGATGAGCTGAGCCCGATGCTGAAAATGCATCCGAACGACTC
CTTCCTCGAGTTCGTCAGCCATTACCTGGGCGCCGCCAAGGCCAGCCACATCATCAAGGCGACCGGCTAT
GACGCCCTGCTGCTGCCGATGGTGTCGGCGGCCATGGCCTACGACATCATCAAGAAGCACCCGGAAACGC
AGCACTTTACGGAAAACGCCGCCAACCAGTGGCACTACGCCACCGACGGCTACCACGAATTGCTGTGCCA
GTTGCAGCACCAGGCCCAGGTCGCCGGGGTGGAATTCAGGCTCGAACACCGCTTGCTGTCCGTTGAAAAA
TCGGGCGCCGACCATGTGCTCGCCTTCAGCCACCATGGCGACACGCAGATGCACCGCACGCGCCATCTGG
TGATGGCCATCCCGCCGTCCGCCATGCCGCGCCTGAACCTGGATTTCCCGAACGCCTGGAGTCCGTTCCA
ATACGACTCGCTGCCCCTGTTCAAGGGATTCTTCACGTTCGACACAGCCTGGTGGGATGCGCTGGGGCTG
ACCGACAAGGTGCTGATGGCGGCAAATCCCCTGCGCAAGATCTACTTCAAGAGCGACAAATACGTGCTGT
TCTACACCGACAGCAAAAGCGCCACCTACTGGCGGGACAGCCTGGAGCTTGGTGAGGACGTATACCTGGA
GCGTGTCCGCAGCCACCTGGAAGAAGTCCTGCCGCTCGATGGCCAGCCTCTGCCGCAGATCAAGGCGCAC
TTCCACAAGTTCTGGCCGCATGGCGTCGAGTTTTGCGTGGAGCCGGAAGCCGACCACCCGGCCATCCTGC
TGCACCGGGACGGCATCATCTCCTGCTCGGATGCCTATACCGCGCATTGCGGCTGGATGGAAGGCAGCCT
GATCAGCGCCCAGCACGCCAGCGGCCTGTTGCTGCAGCGCCTCGATCAACGGACGGAAGAAGAAGCTGCC
AACGATACCTTCATCACTTCCTCGACCGAGCGCGCATGAGCTTACTANVAGGADNNNNNNAATGAGCCTA
CTTGACTTCCCCCGCCTGCATTTTCGGGGTTTTGCCCGCGCCAATGTGCCGACGGGGAATCGCAATACGC
ACGGCAACATCGATATCGCCACGAATGCGGTATCGATGGCGGGCGAGGCTGTCGACCTGAGCCGGCCGCC
AGCCGAATTCCATGCGCACCTGAAACAGCTCGCCCCCCGCTTCAACGCACAGGGCAAGCCCGATCCGGAC
GGCATCTTCAGCCAGGCGACAGGCTATAATTTTTGCGGGAACAACCATTTCTCGTGGGAAAACGCGCGGA
TCACGGGCGTCCAGTTGCGTGATGGCGAGGTCGATACCCAGGACGCGCTGGTGGGCGCCAAGCTGGGCCT
GTGGGGCCACTACAACGAGTACCTGCGCACGACGTTCAACCGCGCAAGGTGGATCGACAACAACCCGGCG
CAGCCCGACACCACGCTGATCTACGCGGGCCAGTTCACCTTGAGCGACAAGCTGGCCACGCCCAATACGC
CCACGCTGTTCACGGCCGACATCGCGCAGGCGCACTCGGTACGCTGGCTCGGCAGCGGCCACATCACGGA
ACGCAGCGGGCATTTCCTGGACGAGGAATTCGGCCGCTCCAGGCTGTTCCAGTTTTCCGTGGCCAAGCAG
GACCCGCATTTCCTGTTCAATCCGGACCTGCCGCTGCCGGCCAGTATGCATGCCTTGCAGCAAGCCCTGG
CCGACGACGAGGTGCTGGGCCTGACGGTGCAATACTGCCTGTTCAATATGTCGACGCCGCAAAAACCCGA
TTCGCCCGTGTTCTACGACCTGGCCGGCAGCATCGGCCTGTGGCGGCGCGGCGAGCTGGCCACCTATCCG
GCCGGCCGCCTGCTGCAGCCGCGCCAGGGCAGCCTGGGGCCGGTGCTGGTGAAAGTGCATGCGGATCGCG
TGAGTTTCAACATGCCTACCGCAATCCCGTTTACTACCCGTGATGCCGGGGCTGTATCCGAGCAGCATCC
GACACATGCGCTGGGTGGTAAACAAGCATTGGGCGATCTGCTGCTGCACGATGGGGCAGGGACCGTACTC
GCCCGTATTCCGGAACAGTTGTATCGCGACTATTGGCGTCATCATGGCGTGTTTGATGTTCCATTACAGC
ATGCGGGAGCTGCACCAGGTTCTCTTTCGCTCGGTTCAGCCCAGGCACAGTGGGATGAAGCCGATTGGGT
CCTCCAAAGCGATTCTAACCAGCTGTACCTGGAGGCACCGAATCGCAACAAACACGAGCAGTTTCCGCAG
ACCATCACGGTTCAATCGCGTTTCCGTGGTGAACTGGCTGCACCTCCGTCACTGGCCGAAGCGGAAGATG
GCGTCCTCTTAGCCGTCGAGCAGCAACCGAGTCCGTTAGGCCACGGCTATACCACGCTGACCCTCACAGG
TCGTAAACCGGGAGCAACGCGCATTGTCCTTGGAACTGGCAAAGCGAAACAGTATCTTGGCGTGCGGGTT
CTGCCGGATGACTGGGACTTAGACGACGTTCCAGCAGAACAAGTGGACTATGCCTTCTTGTACCGCCATG
TGATGAGTTACTACGAATTGGTTTACCCCTTTATGTCCGATAAGGTGTTCAGCCTGGCTGATCAGTGCAA
ATGCGAAACGTATTCACGCCTGATGTGGCAGATGTGTGACCCGCAAAATCGGGACAAAAGCTACTACATG
CCCAGCACTCGCGAACTGTCGCTGCCTAAATCCCGCTTGTTTCTGAAATATCTGACCCAAGTAGAAGCCG
CCGCGGCCGCAAAAGCGGCGGCTCCGGAACCAGCGGCGCCTCATGCGATTGGCGGCAAAGCTGAACTGAT
AGATGAGCTGAAGAAGGCGATTGACCTGGAATTAAGCCTGATGCTGCAGTATCTGTACGCTGCGTATAGC
ATCCCGAATTATGCGCAAGGTGCCGCGTTGGTGCAGTCTGGTCGCTGGCTTCCCGCGGAACTGGAGTTAG
CGTGTGGCGCCGAGGATCGGCGCCGCAACAGCGGCACGCGCGGCGCGCTGCTGGAAATCGCCCATGAAGA
AATGATTCACTACTTATTGGTGAACAATGTATTGATGGCGCTTGGCGAACCGTTTTACAGCGGTACCCCG
CTGCTGGGCCAGCAGGCGCGCCAGCGTTTCGGCCTGGACACGGAATTTGCGTTCGAACCATTTTCCGAAC
ACGTGCTGGCCCGCTTCGTGCGTTTTGAATGGCCCGACTACATTCCCACGCCGGGCAAATCCATCGCCAC
CTTCTATATCGCGATCCGCCAGGCCCTGGCCGAGCTGCCCGGCCTGTTCGAAAGCGGCGGCGGCAAGCGC
GGCGGCGAGCACCACCTGTTCCTGAAAGAACTGACCAACCGCGCCTATCCCGGCTACCAGCTGGAAGTAT
CCGACCGCGACAGCGCGTTGTTCGCCATCGATTTCGTCACGGAACAGGGCGAAGGCGTGGCCGTCGATTC
GCCGCATTTCGCCTCCTCGCACTTCCAGCGGCTGCGCGCCATCGCCGGCAGGTTTTCGGCCTGCGACAAG
CCGTTCGAACCGGCGCTGCCGGCGCTGAAGAATCCCGTGCTGGAAGCGCGCGCGGACTGCAGCGTGGTGA
CCGATCAGAAGGCGCGCGCGCTGATGCAGCTGTATCAGGGCTGCTATGAACTGACCTTCCTGATGATGGC
GCACCATTTTGCGCAGCAGCCGCTGGGCAGCCTGCGCCGCTCGCGCCTGATGAACGCGTCCATCGACATC
ATGACAGGCCTGTTGCGCCCCCTGTCGGCGGCCCTGATGAACATGCCGTCCGGCCTGCCTGGCCGCCATG
CTGGACCGCCCGTGCCCGAGCCGGTCAGCAGCCGGGTCAGCAGCGACTACAGCCTGGGCTGCGACATGCT
GGCGCAGAGATGCCTGGCGCTGGCGCAGTACGCGCGCAGCCTGGAGAGCGATGCTATCGGCATGGCGCCG
ATAGAAATGTTGGAGTTTTTTAATCAGCAACTTACCGATTTATCTCGGGGAAAGATGTCAAGAGAGGCTT
GAGCTTTTACNVAGGADNNNNNNAATGCCGACACACGTCAGCCCGCCGCTGCTGCCGATGCAATGGAGCA
GCGCCTATGTTTCCTACTGGACGCCGATGCAGGCGGATGACCAGGTCACCTCCGGCTATTGCTGGTTCGA
CTATGCGCGCAATATCTGCCGCATCGACGGCCTGTTCAACCCCTGGTCGGAAAAGGAACATGGACACCTG
CTGTGGATGTCGGAAATCGGCGACGCCAGGCGCGAACAAAGCCGCAAGCAGAAAGTGGCCTACGCAAGGC
AAGCGGAGGCGGCTGGCGAGCAGCTGCAGGGCACGGCGCTGGCCGATGAGGTGACCCCGTTCCATGAGCT
GTTCCTGCCGCAGGCGGTGCTGCTGGACGGCGGTGCCCGTCACGACGGCCGCCATACCGTGCTGGGCCGG
GAGGCGGACGCCTGGGTAGTCGAGCGGGCGGGCAAGCCGCCATCGGTCTTTTACCTGGAGGCCGGTGGCA
ACCGCCTGCTGCGCATGGTCACCGGCAATGACCCGCAGCACCTGTCGGTACGCGACTTTCCCAACCTGTT
TGTCAGCGACATTCCGGACAGCGTCTTTACGTCTTGCAACACCTGAGCTTCAGANVAGGADNNNNNNAAT
GCATAAAATCATTATCGTCGGCGGAGGCCTGGCAGGCAGCCTCAGCGCTATTTATCTGGCGCAACGGGGG
CACGATGTCCACGTTGTCGAAAAGCGCGGCGATCCGCTGCTGGAGAATGCCGCAAACGCCGACCCCGTCA
ACTCGCGCGCCATCGGCGTGAGCATGACGGTACGCGGCATCAAGGCCGTCCTGGCCGCCGGCATCAGCAA
GCAGGAGCTCGACCAGTGCGGCGAACCCATCGTCGGCATGGCATTCAGCGTGGGCGGCCGGCACCGGATA
CGCGAGCTGACCCCGCTCGAAGGCCTGTTCCCCCTGTCGCTGGACCGCACCGCCTTCCAGCGCCTGCTGA
ACCGGCATGCCGCCCTGCATGAGGTGAAGTATTACTTTGAGCATAAATGCCTGGATGTCGACCTGGAAAG
AAAGATCGTGCTGATCCAGGGCCCGGACGGCGCCTTGCAGAAGCTGCATGGCGACCTGGTCATTGGCGCC
GACGGCGCCCACTCTGCCGTGCGGCGCGCCATGCAAAGCGGCATGCGCCGTTTCGAGTTCAGGCAAAGTT
ACTTCCGCCACGGCTACAAGACGCTGGTGTTGCCGAACGCGGCGGATCTGGGTTTCAGGAAGGATTTGCT
GTACTTCTTCGGCATGGATTCCAAGGGCCTGTTTGCCGGCCGCGCGGCCACCATCCCGGACGGCAGCATC
AGCTTTGCCCTGTGCCTGCCCTACACCGGCACGCCCAGCCTGGGCACGCTCAACCGCGAAGCCATGGCCG
ATTTCTTCAGCCGCTACTTCGGCACCCTGCCGCCGGACCGTCGCAAGGAAATGCTGGACCAGTTCATGGC
GCTGCCCAGCAACGACCTCATCAATGTCCGTTCCAGCACCTTCCACTACAAGGCCAATATCCTGCTGATC
GGCGATGCGGCGCATGCCACCGCCCCGTTCCTCGGGCAAGGCATGAACATGGCGCTGGAGGACGTCCACG
TATTCGTGTCCCTGCTGGAAAAGCACGGCAATGCCCTGGGCCCTGCCCTGTCCGAATTCACGCAGCAGCG
CAAGGTGCAGGCGGACGCCATGCAGGACATGGCGATCGCCAACTATGAGGCGCTGAGCAATCCGAACCTG
ATTTTCTTCCTGCAGACGCGCTACACGCGCTACATGCACAAGAAATTCCCCCGTGTTTATCCGCCAGACA
TGGCGGAGAAACTGTACTTCACATCGGTTCCTTACGATGAATTGCAGCAAATCCAGAAGAAACAAAACGT
TTGGTACAAACTTGGAAGGGTAAATTAAGCTTTGTGGCTTTTAAGCCAGCCCCGACACCCGCCAACACCC
GCTGACGCGCCCTGACGGGCTTGTCTGCTCCCGGCATCCGCTTACAGACAAGCTGTGACCCCACTCAA
