>Addgene plasmid #48033 | pICH83999 | addgene partial sequence | sequence record 74400 | LB-F1 5'-gtggtgtaaacaaattgacgc-3'
CATTGCGGACGTTTTTAATGTACTGGGGTGGATGCAGTGGGCCCCACTCTGTGAAGACAACAGATGAGAC
GCCAGTGGTATGGGGTACCGCACGGTCTGCCAATCCGACGGAGGTTTATGAATTTTCCACCTTTTCCACA
AGCTCAACTAGTATTAACGATGTGGATTTAGCAAAAAAAACCTGTAACCCTAAATGTAAAATAACGGGTA
AGCCTGCCAACCATGTTATGGCAGATTAAGCGTCTTTTTGAAGGGCACCGCATCTTTCGCGTTGCCGTAA
ATGTATCCGTTTAGCAAAAAGGATTAAATTAATGAGCACGTATTCTGACATTTGCATCGTTGGCGCCGGC
ATAGGAGGCTTGACTTGCGCCAACAACCTGATCGACGCCGCCGCCGGCAGGAACCTGCGCATCCGCGTAT
TCGACCTGAATGCCACCGTAGGCGGCCGCATCCAGTCGCGGAAAATAGATGGCGAGGAAATCGCCGAACT
CGGCGCCGCCCGCTACTCGCCGCAGCTGCATCCGCATTTCCAGCAACTCATGCAGGGCAGCGGCTTGCCG
CATGCGGTCTACCCGTTCACCGAGGTCATCTCCCACGATAGCGTGCTGGAGGAGCTGAAGGCAACGCTGG
ATGAGCTGAGCCCGATGCTGAAAATGCATCCGAACGACTCCTTCCTCGAGTTCGTCAGCCATTACCTGGG
CGCCGCCAAGGCCAGCCACATCATCAAGGCGACCGGCTATGACGCCCTGCTGCTGCCGATGGTGTCGGCG
GCCATGGCCTACGACATCATCAAGAAGCACCCGGAAACGCAGCACTTTACGGAAAACGCCGCCAACCAGT
GGCACTACGCCACCGACGGCTACCACGAATTGCTGTGCCAGTTGCAGCACCAGGCCCAGGTCGCCGGGGT
GGAATTCAGGCTCGAACACCGCTTGCTGTCCGTTGAAAAATCGGGCGCCGACCATGTGCTCGCCTTCAGC
CACCATGGCGAC
