>Addgene plasmid #48033 | pICH83999 | addgene partial sequence | sequence record 74401 | RB-F1
TTCTAATAAACGCTCTTTTCTCTTAGGTTTACCCGCCAATATATCCTGTCAAACACTGATAGTTTAAACC
ACTTCGTGAAGACAATCCCTGAGACGCCACTTGAGTGGGGTCACAGCTTGTCTGTAAGCGGATGCCGGGA
GCAGACAAGCCCGTCAGGGCGCGTCAGCGGGTGTTGGCGGGTGTCGGGGCTGGCTTAAAAGCCACAAAGC
TTAATTTACCCTTCCAAGTTTGTACCAAACGTTTTGTTTCTTCTGGATTTGCTGCAATTCATCGTAAGGA
ACCGATGTGAAGTACAGTTTCTCCGCCATGTCTGGCGGATAAACACGGGGGAATTTCTTGTGCATGTAGC
GCGTGTAGCGCGTCTGCAGGAAGAAAATCAGGTTCGGATTGCTCAGCGCCTCATAGTTGGCGATCGCCAT
GTCCTGCATGGCGTCCGCCTGCACCTTGCGCTGCTGCGTGAATTCGGACAGGGCAGGGCCCAGGGCATTG
CCGTGCTTTTCCAGCAGGGACACGAATACGTGGACGTCCTCCAGCGCCATGTTCATGCCTTGCCCGAGGA
ACGGGGCGGTGGCATGCGCCGCATCGCCGATCAGCAGGATATTGGCCTTGTAGTGGAAGGTGCTGGAACG
GACATTGATGAGGTCGTTGCTGGGCAGCGCCATGAACTGGTCCAGCATTTCCTTGCGACGGTCCGGCGGC
AGGGTGCCGAAGTAGCGGCTGAAGAAATCGGCCATGGCTTCGCGGTTGAGCGTGCCCAGGCTGGGCGTGC
CGGTGTAGGGCAGGCACAGGGCAAAGCTGATGCTGCCGTCCGGGATGGTGGCCGCGCGGCCGGCAAACAG
GCCCTTGGAATCCATGCCGAAGAAGTACAGCAAATCCTTCCTGAAACCCAGATCCGCCGCGTTCGGCAAC
ACCAGCGTCTTGTAGCCGTGGCGGAAGTAACTTTGCCTGAACTCGAAACGGCGCATGCCGCTTTGCATGG
CGCGCCGCACG
